>Addgene plasmid #29475 | psiCHECK2-AURKB 3'UTR | addgene partial sequence | sequence record 34864 | 29475 with psiCHECK2-R (5' CGAGGTCCGAAGACTCATTT 3')
TGTAATGAAAATAAAGATATTTTATTGCGGCCAGCGGCCGCACAAAAAGCTTCAGCCTTTATTAAACAAA
GGAGGAGGTAGAAAACAGATAAGGGAACAGTTAGGGATCCCTTCTTTCCCCTATACATACACAGACATAC
AAACACACGCACCCGAGTGAATGACAGGGACCACTCGAGCGATCGCCTAGAATTACTGCTCGTTCTTCAG
CACGCGCTCCACGAAGCTCTTGATGTACTTACCCATTTCATCTGGAGCGTCCTCCTGGCTGAAGTGGAGG
CCCTTCACCTTCACGAACTCGGTGTTAGGGAACTTCTTAGCTCCCTCGACAATAGCGTTGGAAAAGAACC
CAGGGTCGGACTCGATGAACATCTTAGGCAGATCGTCGCTGGCCCGAAGGTAGGCGTTGTAGTTGCGGAC
AATCTGGACGACGTCGGGCTTGCCTCCCTTAACGAGAGGGATCTCGCGAGGCCAGGAGAGGGTAGGCCGT
CTAACCTCGCCCTTCTCCTTGAATGGCTCCAGGTAGGCAGCGAACTCCTCAGGCTCCAGTTTCCGCATGA
TCTTGCTTGGGAGCATGGTCTCGACGAAGAAGTTATTCTCAAGCACCATTTTCTCGCCCTCTTCGCTCTT
GATCAGGGCGATATCCTCCTCGATGTCAGGCCACTCGTCCCAGGACTCGATCACGTCCACGACACTCTCA
GCATGGACGATGGCCTTGATCTTGTCTTGGTGCTCGTAGGAGTAGTGAAAGGCCAGACAAGCCCCCCAGT
CGTGGCCCACAAAGATGA
