[The description below was written by a language model from this plasmid's Addgene catalogue record.]
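Description:
psiCHECK2-AURKB 3'UTR is a mammalian expression reporter plasmid built on the commercial psiCHECK2 dual-luciferase backbone (about 6.3 kb without insert). It is maintained in E. coli as a high-copy plasmid under ampicillin selection. The insert is a 157 bp fragment of the 3' untranslated region of human AURKB (Aurora kinase B), cloned by restriction digestion between XhoI and NotI sites, both of which are retained so the fragment can be excised or exchanged.

In the psiCHECK2 design, the multiple cloning site containing XhoI and NotI lies immediately downstream of the Renilla luciferase coding sequence, so the cloned fragment becomes part of the 3'UTR of the Renilla transcript. A second, independently expressed firefly luciferase cassette on the same plasmid serves as an internal control for transfection efficiency and general expression effects. If a microRNA or other post-transcriptional regulator acts on the inserted sequence, Renilla signal falls relative to firefly signal, giving a normalised readout from a single plasmid. The record itself supplies no feature table, so the promoters, polyadenylation signals and origin are not itemised here and follow from the standard backbone rather than from documented annotation.

The associated publication concerns miR-24 and its suppression of cell proliferation through cell-cycle genes, including via "seedless" recognition elements in 3'UTRs. This construct is therefore suited to testing whether the AURKB 3'UTR confers miR-24-dependent repression, typically by co-transfecting it with a microRNA mimic or inhibitor into cultured mammalian cells.
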