Addgene plasmid #29475: psiCHECK2-AURKB 3'UTR
Depositing lab: Judy Lieberman. Depositing organization: Boston Children's Hospital. Publication: miR-24 Inhibits cell proliferation by targeting E2F2, MYC, and other cell-cycle genes via binding to "seedless" 3'UTR microRNA recognition elements. Lal A, Navarro F, Maher CA, Maliszewski LE, Yan N, O'Day E, Chowdhury D, Dykxhoorn DM, Tsai P, Hofmann O, Becker KG, Gorospe M, Hide W, Lieberman J. Mol Cell. 2009 Sep 11. 35(5):610-25. 10.1016/j.molcel.2009.08.020 PubMed 19748357.
Backbone
  Vector backbone: psiCHECK2 (Promega)
  Backbone size w/o insert (bp): 6273
  Vector type: Mammalian Expression
Growth in bacteria
  Bacterial resistance: Ampicillin, 100 μg/mL
  Growth temperature: 37°C
  Growth strain: DH5alpha
  Copy number: High Copy
Gene/Insert
  Gene/Insert name: AURKB 3"UTR
  Species: H. sapiens (human)
  Insert size (bp): 157
  Entrez Gene: AURKB (a.k.a. AIK2, AIM-1, AIM1, ARK-2, ARK2, AurB, IPL1, PPP1R48, STK-1, STK12, STK5, aurkb-sv1, aurkb-sv2)
  Cloning method: Restriction Enzyme; 5′ cloning site Xho1 (not destroyed); 3′ cloning site Not1 (not destroyed)
  Sequencing primers: 5′ GTCCGCAACTACAACGCCTACCTT; 3′ AATGAGAGTGTTTCGTTCCTTCC
Terms and licenses: Academic/Nonprofit Terms; Industry Terms: Not Available to Industry
How to cite: psiCHECK2-AURKB 3'UTR was a gift from Judy Lieberman (Addgene plasmid # 29475 ; http://n2t.net/addgene:29475 ; RRID:Addgene_29475)
